Addgene plasmid #176129: pLV-SspB-HaloTag-p63DH
Purpose: Heterodimerization with iLID, RhoA activation
Depositing lab: Dorus Gadella. Depositing organization: University of Amsterdam. Publication: Opto-RhoGEFs, an optimized optogenetic toolbox to reversibly control Rho GTPase activity on a global to subcellular scale, enabling precise control over vascular endothelial barrier strength. Mahlandt EK, Palacios Martinez S, Arts JJG, Tol S, van Buul JD, Goedhart J. Elife. 2023 Jul 14;12:RP84364. doi: 10.7554/eLife.84364. PubMed 37449837.
Backbone
  Vector backbone: pLV
  Vector type: Lentiviral
Growth in bacteria
  Bacterial resistance: Ampicillin, 100 μg/mL
  Growth temperature: 30°C
  Growth strain: NEB Stable
  Copy number: High Copy
Gene/Insert
  Gene/Insert name: RHOGEF p63 (alt name: ARHGEF25)
  Species: H. sapiens (human)
  Entrez Gene: ARHGEF25 (a.k.a. GEFT, p63RhoGEF)
  Cloning method: Restriction Enzyme; 5′ cloning site Unknown (unknown if destroyed)
Terms and licenses: Academic/Nonprofit Terms; Industry Terms: Not Available to Industry
Depositor comments: Please visit https://doi.org/10.1101/2022.10.17.512253 for bioRxiv preprint.
How to cite: pLV-SspB-HaloTag-p63DH was a gift from Dorus Gadella (Addgene plasmid # 176129 ; http://n2t.net/addgene:176129 ; RRID:Addgene_176129)
