[The description below was written by a language model from this plasmid's Addgene catalogue record and pLannotate feature annotations shown in this document.]
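Description:
pLV-SspB-HaloTag-p63DH is a 10,078-nt third-generation-style, self-inactivating HIV-1 lentiviral transfer plasmid built on the pLV backbone. In bacteria it is maintained by a high-copy ColE1/pUC origin and selected with ampicillin (AmpR); an f1 origin and an SV40 origin are also present. The viral genome is transcribed from an RSV promoter fused to a truncated 5′ LTR. It carries the Ψ packaging signal with a partial gag sequence, the RRE for Rev-dependent nuclear export, the cPPT/CTS element, and a ΔU3 3′ LTR followed by an SV40 polyadenylation signal.

The internal expression cassette is driven by the CMV enhancer/promoter and encodes a three-part fusion. The first part is an SspB fragment, the binding partner that heterodimerizes with iLID upon blue-light illumination. The second is HaloTag, annotated here as the dhaA haloalkane dehalogenase from which it derives, which allows covalent labelling with fluorescent ligands. The third is a fragment of human ARHGEF25 (p63RhoGEF), which the construct name indicates is the catalytic DH domain. Downstream, an EMCV IRES links puromycin N-acetyltransferase to the same transcript, so transduced cells can be selected with puromycin. A hepatitis B virus post-transcriptional regulatory element follows to enhance expression. The annotated HBsAg and X protein matches are presumably HBV-derived sequence associated with this element rather than intended coding payloads.

According to the record, the construct is the recruitable half of an optogenetic system. When co-expressed with a membrane-anchored iLID component, light draws the GEF domain to that site and activates RhoA locally and reversibly. The associated work applied this to controlling endothelial barrier strength.
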