Features (pLannotate 1.2.2; 33 found; start..end, strand, type, name):
      6..309     +  enhancer       CMV enhancer: human cytomegalovirus immediate early enhancer
    310..513     +  promoter       CMV promoter: human cytomegalovirus (CMV) immediate early promoter
    549..878     +  CDS            sspB (fragment): SSPB_HAEIN - Experimental evidence at protein level: Swiss-Prot protein existence level 1. Also stimulates degradation of the N-terminus of RseA (residues 1-108, alone or in complex with sigma-E) by ClpX-ClpP in a non-ssrA-mediated fashion. From Haemophilus influenzae (strain ATCC 51907 / DSM 11121 / KW20 / Rd).
    900..1778    +  CDS            dhaA: DHAA_PSEPV - Experimental evidence at protein level: Swiss-Prot protein existence level 1. Catalyzes hydrolytic cleavage of carbon-halogen bonds in halogenated aliphatic compounds, leading to the formation of the corresponding primary alcohols, halide ions and protons. Has a broad substrate specificity, as it is able to dehalogenate mono- and di- chlorinated and brominated alkanes (up to at least C10), and the two isomers of 1,3-dichloropropene to 3-chloroallyl alcohol; the highest activity was found with 1,2-dibromoethane, while no activity was observed with the analog 1,2-dichloroethane. Fro
   1803..2381    +  CDS            ARHGEF25 (fragment): ARHGP_HUMAN - Also known as GEFT. Experimental evidence at protein level: Swiss-Prot protein existence level 1. May play a role in actin cytoskeleton reorganization in different tissues since its activation induces formation of actin stress fibers. It works as a guanine nucleotide exchange factor for Rho family of small GTPases. Links specifically G alpha q/11-coupled receptors to RHOA activation. May be an important regulator of processes involved in axon and dendrite formation. In neurons seems to be an exchange factor primarily for RAC1. Involved in skeletal myogenesis (By similarity). From
   2385..2410    +  misc_feature   MCS (fragment): multiple cloning site
   2418..2564    +  CDS            HBsAg (S) (fragment): major/small (S) envelope protein of hepatitis B virus hepatitis B surface antigen
   2684..3146    +  misc_feature   IRES: internal ribosome entry site (IRES) of the encephalomyocarditis virus (EMCV)
   3175..3774    +  CDS            PuroR: puromycin N-acetyltransferase; pac from Streptomyces alboniger; confers resistance to puromycin
   3910..4168    +  ncRNA          HBV PRE 1151-1410: Accession: RF02816 - Hepatitis B virus post-transcriptional regulatory element 1151-1410
   4134..4574    +  CDS            X: X_HBVD3 - Experimental evidence at protein level: Swiss-Prot protein existence level 1. Multifunctional protein that plays a role in silencing host antiviral defenses and promoting viral transcription. Does not seem to be essential for HBV infection. May be directly involved in development of cirrhosis and liver cancer (hepatocellular carcinoma). Most of cytosolic activities involve modulation of cytosolic calcium. The effect on apoptosis is controversial depending on the cell types in which the studies have been conducted. May induce apoptosis by localizing in mitochondria and causing loss of
   4596..4664    +  CDS            nef (fragment): NEF_HV1Z2 - Experimental evidence at protein level: Swiss-Prot protein existence level 1. Extracellular Nef protein targets CD4(+) T-lymphocytes for apoptosis by interacting with CXCR4 surface receptors. From Human immunodeficiency virus type 1 group M subtype D (isolate Z2/CDC-Z34) (HIV-1).
   4666..4899    +  LTR            3' LTR (ΔU3): self-inactivating 3' long terminal repeat (LTR) from HIV-1
   4971..5092    +  polyA_signal   SV40 poly(A) signal: SV40 polyadenylation signal
   5132..5267    +  rep_origin     SV40 ori: SV40 origin of replication
   5288..5306    -  promoter       T7 promoter: promoter for bacteriophage T7 RNA polymerase
   5314..5469    +  CDS            lacZα (fragment): LacZα fragment of β-galactosidase; lacZ fragment
   5474..5902    +  rep_origin     f1 ori (sequence partly withheld): f1 bacteriophage origin of replication; arrow indicates direction of (+) strand synthesis
   5955..6059    +  promoter       AmpR promoter: bla
   6060..6920    +  CDS            AmpR: β-lactamase; bla; confers resistance to ampicillin, carbenicillin, and related antibiotics
   7091..7679    +  rep_origin     ori: high-copy-number ColE1/pMB1/pBR322/pUC origin of replication
   7862..7954    +  CDS            lacI (fragment): lac repressor; lacI; The lac repressor binds to the lac operator to inhibit transcription in E. coli. This inhibition can be relieved by adding lactose or isopropyl-β-D-thiogalactopyranoside (IPTG).
   7967..7988    +  protein_bind   CAP binding site: CAP binding activates transcription in the presence of cAMP. E. coli catabolite activator protein
   8003..8033    +  promoter       lac promoter: promoter for the E. coli lac operon
   8041..8057    +  protein_bind   lac operator: The lac repressor binds to the lac operator to inhibit transcription in E. coli. This inhibition can be relieved by adding lactose or isopropyl-β-D-thiogalactopyranoside (IPTG). lac repressor encoded by lacI
   8102..8120    +  promoter       T3 promoter: promoter for bacteriophage T3 RNA polymerase
   8148..8374    +  promoter       RSV promoter: Rous sarcoma virus enhancer/promoter
   8375..8555    +  LTR            5' LTR (truncated): truncated 5' long terminal repeat (LTR) from HIV-1
   8602..8727    +  misc_feature   HIV-1 Ψ: packaging signal of human immunodeficiency virus type 1
   8711..9074    +  CDS            HIV-1 gag (fragment): gag protein from human immunodeficiency virus 1; gag
   9220..9453    +  misc_feature   RRE: The Rev response element (RRE) of HIV-1 allows for Rev-dependent mRNA export from the nucleus to the cytoplasm.
   9830..9930    +  CDS            Rev (fragment): human immunodeficiency virus 1 (HIV-1) Rev protein; rev; enhances nuclear export of unspliced and incompletely spliced viral mRNAs
   9944..10061   +  misc_feature   cPPT/CTS: central polypurine tract and central termination sequence of HIV-1
>Addgene plasmid #176129 | pLV-SspB-HaloTag-p63DH | addgene full sequence | sequence record 353498 | Addgene NGS Result
TTCCGCGTTACATAACTTACGGTAAATGGCCCGCCTGGCTGACCGCCCAACGACCCCCGCCCATTGACGT
CAATAATGACGTATGTTCCCATAGTAACGCCAATAGGGACTTTCCATTGACGTCAATGGGTGGAGTATTT
ACGGTAAACTGCCCACTTGGCAGTACATCAAGTGTATCATATGCCAAGTACGCCCCCTATTGACGTCAAT
GACGGTAAATGGCCCGCCTGGCATTATGCCCAGTACATGACCTTATGGGACTTTCCTACTTGGCAGTACA
TCTACGTATTAGTCATCGCTATTACCATGGTGATGCGGTTTTGGCAGTACATCAATGGGCGTGGATAGCG
GTTTGACTCACGGGGATTTCCAAGTCTCCACCCCATTGACGTCAATGGGAGTTTGTTTTGGCACCAAAAT
CAACGGGACTTTCCAAAATGTCGTAACAACTCCGCCCCATTGACGCAAATGGGCGGTAGGCGTGTACGGT
GGGAGGTCTATATAAGCAGAGCTGGTTTAGTGAACCGTCAGATCCGCTAGCCACCATGAGCTCCCCGAAA
CGCCCTAAGCTGCTGCGTGAATATTACGATTGGCTGGTTGATAACAGCTTTACCCCATATCTGGTGGTGG
ATGCCACATACCTGGGCGTGAACGTGCCCGTGGAGTATGTGAAAGACGGTCAGATCGTGCTGAATCTGTC
TGCAAGTGCGACCGGCAACCTGCAACTGACAAATGATTTTATCCAGTTCAACGCCCGCTTTAAGGGCGTG
TCTCGTGAACTGTATATCCCGATGGGTGCCGCTCTGGCCATTTACGCTCGCGAGAACGGCGATGGTGTGA
TGTTCGAACCAGAAGAAATCTATGACGAGCTGAATATTGGTAGTGGACCGGTCGCCACCATGGCCGAGAT
CGGCACCGGCTTCCCCTTCGACCCCCACTACGTGGAGGTGCTGGGCGAGCGCATGCACTACGTTGACGTG
GGCCCCCGCGACGGCACCCCCGTGCTGTTCCTGCACGGCAACCCCACCAGCAGCTACGTGTGGCGCAACA
TCATCCCCCACGTGGCCCCCACCCACCGCACTATCGCCCCCGACCTGATCGGCATGGGCAAGAGCGACAA
GCCCGACCTGGGCTACTTCTTCGACGACCACGTGCGCTTCATGGACGCCTTCATCGAGGCCCTGGGCCTG
GAGGAGGTGGTGCTGGTGATCCACGACTGGGGCAGCGCCCTGGGCTTCCACTGGGCCAAGCGCAACCCCG
AGCGCGTGAAGGGCATCGCCTTCATGGAGTTCATCCGCCCCATCCCCACCTGGGACGAGTGGCCCGAGTT
CGCCCGCGAGACCTTCCAGGCCTTCCGCACCACCGACGTGGGCCGCAAGCTGATCATCGACCAGAACGTG
TTCATCGAGGGCACCCTGCCCATGGGCGTGGTGCGCCCCCTGACCGAGGTGGAGATGGACCACTACCGCG
AGCCCTTCCTGAACCCCGTGGACCGCGAGCCCCTGTGGCGCTTCCCCAACGAGCTGCCCATCGCCGGCGA
GCCCGCCAACATCGTGGCCCTGGTGGAGGAGTACATGGACTGGCTGCACCAGAGCCCCGTGCCCAAGCTG
CTGTTCTGGGGCACCCCCGGCGTGCTGATCCCCCCCGCCGAGGCCGCCCGCCTGGCCAAGAGCCTGCCCA
ACGTTAAGGCCGTGGACATCGGCCCCGGCCTGAACCTGCTCCAGGAGGACAACCCCGACCTGATCGGCAG
CGAGATCGCCCGCTGGCTGAGCACCCTGGAGATCAGCGGCGTGTACAAGTCCAAGAAGGCTCTGGAAAGG
AGTATGTATGTCCTGAGTGAACTGGTAGAAACAGAGAAAATGTACGTGGACGACTTGGGGCAGATTGTGG
AGGGTTATATGGCCACCATGGCTGCTCAGGGGGTCCCCGAGAGTCTTCGAGGCCGTGACAGGATTGTGTT
TGGGAATATCCAGCAAATCTATGAGTGGCACCGAGACTATTTCTTGCAAGAGCTACAACGGTGTCTGAAA
GATCCTGATTGGCTGGCTCAGCTATTCATCAAACACGAGCGCCGGCTGCATATGTATGTGGTGTACTGTC
AGAATAAGCCCAAGTCAGAGCATGTGGTGTCAGAGTTTGGGGACAGCTACTTTGAGGAGCTCCGGCAGCA
GCTGGGGCACCGCCTGCAGCTGAACGACCTCCTCATCAAACCTGTGCAGCGGATCATGAAATACCAGCTG
CTGCTCAAGGATTTTCTCAAGTATTACAATAGAGCTGGGATGGATACTGCAGACCTAGAGCAAGCTGTGG
AGGTCATGTGCTTTGTGCCCAAGCGCTGCAACGATATGATGACGCTGGGGAGATTGCGGGGATTTGAGGG
CTAAGGTACCGCGGGCCCGGGATCCACCGGATCTAGCCTAGTGCCATTTGTTCAGTGGTTCGTAGGGCTT
TCCCCCACTGTTTGGCTTTCAGTTATATGGATGATGTGGTATTGGGGGCCAAGTCTGTACAGCATCTTGA
GTCCCTTTTTACCGCTGTTACCAATTTTCTTTTGTCTTTGGGTAAACCCGGGAATTCCGCCCCTCTCCCC
CCCTAACGTTACTGGCCGAAGCCGCTTGGAATAAGGCCGGTGTGCGTTTGTCTATATGTTATTTTCCACC
ATATTGCCGTCTTTTGGCAATGTGAGGGCCCGGAAACCTGGCCCTGTCTTCTTGACGAGCATTCCTAGGG
GTCTTTCCCCTCTCGCCAAAGGAATGCAAGGTCTGTTGAATGTCGTGAAGGAAGCAGTTCCTCTGGAAGC
TTCTTGAAGACAAACAACGTCTGTAGCGACCCTTTGCAGGCAGCGGAACCCCCCACCTGGCGACAGGTGC
CTCTGCGGCCAAAAGCCACGTGTATAAGATACACCTGCAAAGGCGGCACAACCCCAGTGCCACGTTGTGA
GTTGGATAGTTGTGGAAAGAGTCAAATGGCTCTCCTCAAGCGTATTCAACAAGGGGCTGAAGGATGCCCA
GAAGGTACCCCATTGTATGGGATCTGATCTGGGGCCTCGGTGCACATGCTTTACATGTGTTTAGTCGAGG
TTAAAAAAACGTCTAGGCCCCCCGAACCACGGGGACGTGGTTTTCCTTTGAAAAACACGATGATAATATG
GATATGGCCACAACGGTCGCCACCATGACCGAGTACAAGCCCACGGTGCGCCTCGCCACCCGCGACGACG
TCCCCAGGGCCGTACGCACCCTCGCCGCCGCGTTCGCCGACTACCCCGCCACGCGCCACACCGTCGATCC
GGACCGCCACATCGAGCGGGTCACCGAGCTGCAAGAACTCTTCCTCACGCGCGTCGGGCTCGACATCGGC
AAGGTGTGGGTCGCGGACGACGGCGCCGCGGTGGCGGTCTGGACCACGCCGGAGAGCGTCGAAGCGGGGG
CGGTGTTCGCCGAGATCGGCCCGCGCATGGCCGAGTTGAGCGGTTCCCGGCTGGCCGCGCAGCAACAGAT
GGAAGGCCTCCTGGCGCCGCACCGGCCCAAGGAGCCCGCGTGGTTCCTGGCCACCGTCGGCGTCTCGCCC
GACCACCAGGGCAAGGGTCTGGGCAGCGCCGTCGTGCTCCCCGGAGTGGAGGCGGCCGAGCGCGCCGGGG
TGCCCGCCTTCCTGGAGACCTCCGCGCCCCGCAACCTCCCCTTCTACGAGCGGCTCGGCTTCACCGTCAC
CGCCGACGTCGAGGTGCCCGAAGGACCGCGCACCTGGTGCATGACCCGCAAGCCCGGTGCCTGACGCCCG
CCCCACGACCCGCAGCGCCCGACCGAAAGGAGCGCACGACCCCATGCATGTATTCAATCTAAGCAGGCTT
TCACTTTCTCGCCAACTTACAAGGCCTTTCTGTGTAAACAATACCTGAACCTTTACCCCGTTGCCCGGCA
ACGGCCAGGTCTGTGCCAAGTGTTTGCTGACGCAACCCCCACTGGCTGGGGCTTGGTCATGGGCCATCAG
CGCATGCGTGGAACCTTTTCGGCTCCTCTGCCGATCCATACTGCGGAACTCCTAGCCGCTTGTTTTGCTC
GCAGCAGGTCTGGAGCAAACATTATCGGGACTGATAACTCTGTTGTCCTATCCCGCAAATATACATCGTT
TCCATGGCTGCTAGGCTGTGCTGCCAACTGGATCCTGCGCGGGACGTCCTTTGTTTACGTCCCGTCGGCG
CTGAATCCTGCGGACGACCCTTCTCGGGGTCGCTTGGGACTCTCTCGTCCCCTTCTCCGTCTGCCGTTCC
GACCGACCACGGGGCGCACCTCTCTTTACGCGGACTCCCCGTCTGTGCCTTCTCATCTGCCGGACCGTGT
GCACTTCGCTTCACCTCTGCACGTCGCATGGAGACCACCGTGAACGCCCACCAAATATTGCCCAAGGTCT
TACATAAGAGGACTCTTGGACTCTCAGCAATGTCAACGACCGACCTTGAGGCATACTTCAAAGACTGTTT
GTTTAAAGACTGGGAGGAGTTGGGGGAGGAGATTAGGTTAAAGGTCTTTGTACTAGGAGGCTGTAGGCAT
AAATTGGTCTGCGCACCAGCACCATGGCGCAATCACTAGAGCGGGGTACCTTTAAGACCAATGACTTACA
AGGCAGCTGTAGATCTTAGCCACTTTTTAAAAGAAAAGGGGGGACTGGAAGGGCTAATTCACTCCCAACG
AAGACAAGATCTGCTTTTTGCTTGTACTGGGTCTCTCTGGTTAGACCAGATCTGAGCCTGGGAGCTCTCT
GGCTAACTAGGGAACCCACTGCTTAAGCCTCAATAAAGCTTGCCTTGAGTGCTTCAAGTAGTGTGTGCCC
GTCTGTTGTGTGACTCTGGTAACTAGAGATCCCTCAGACCCTTTTAGTCAGTGTGGAAAATCTCTAGCAG
TAGTAGTTCATGTCATCTTATTATTCAGTATTTATAACTTGCAAAGAAATGAATATCAGAGAGTGAGAGG
AACTTGTTTATTGCAGCTTATAATGGTTACAAATAAAGCAATAGCATCACAAATTTCACAAATAAAGCAT
TTTTTTCACTGCATTCTAGTTGTGGTTTGTCCAAACTCATCAATGTATCTTATCATGTCTGGCTCTAGCT
ATCCCGCCCCTAACTCCGCCCATCCCGCCCCTAACTCCGCCCAGTTCCGCCCATTCTCCGCCCCATGGCT
GACTAATTTTTTTTATTTATGCAGAGGCCGAGGCCGCCTCGGCCTCTGAGCTATTCCAGAAGTAGTGAGG
AGGCTTTTTTGGAGGCCTAGGGACGTACCCAATTCGCCCTATAGTGAGTCGTATTACGCGCGCTCACTGG
CCGTCGTTTTACAACGTCGTGACTGGGAAAACCCTGGCGTTACCCAACTTAATCGCCTTGCAGCACATCC
CCCTTTCGCCAGCTGGCGTAATAGCGAAGAGGCCCGCACCGATCGCCCTTCCCAACAGTTGCGCAGCCTG
AATGGCGAATGGG
[124 nt withheld, positions 5474-5597]
C
[91 nt withheld, positions 5599-5689]
A
[49 nt withheld, positions 5691-5739]
CCTTTGACGTTGGAGTCCACGTTCTTT
[37 nt withheld, positions 5767-5803]
ACCCTATCTCGGTCTATTCTTTTGATTTATAAGGGATTTTGCCGATTTCGGCCTATTGGTTAAAAAATGA
GCTGATTTAACAAAAATTTAACGCGAATTTTAACAAAATATTAACGCTTACAATTTAGGTGGCACTTTTC
GGGGAAATGTGCGCGGAACCCCTATTTGTTTATTTTTCTAAATACATTCAAATATGTATCCGCTCATGAG
ACAATAACCCTGATAAATGCTTCAATAATATTGAAAAAGGAAGAGTATGAGTATTCAACATTTCCGTGTC
GCCCTTATTCCCTTTTTTGCGGCATTTTGCCTTCCTGTTTTTGCTCACCCAGAAACGCTGGTGAAAGTAA
AAGATGCTGAAGATCAGTTGGGTGCACGAGTGGGTTACATCGAACTGGATCTCAACAGCGGTAAGATCCT
TGAGAGTTTTCGCCCCGAAGAACGTTTTCCAATGATGAGCACTTTTAAAGTTCTGCTATGTGGCGCGGTA
TTATCCCGTATTGACGCCGGGCAAGAGCAACTCGGTCGCCGCATACACTATTCTCAGAATGACTTGGTTG
AGTACTCACCAGTCACAGAAAAGCATCTTACGGATGGCATGACAGTAAGAGAATTATGCAGTGCTGCCAT
AACCATGAGTGATAACACTGCGGCCAACTTACTTCTGACAACGATCGGAGGACCGAAGGAGCTAACCGCT
TTTTTGCACAACATGGGGGATCATGTAACTCGCCTTGATCGTTGGGAACCGGAGCTGAATGAAGCCATAC
CAAACGACGAGCGTGACACCACGATGCCTGTAGCAATGGCAACAACGTTGCGCAAACTATTAACTGGCGA
ACTACTTACTCTAGCTTCCCGGCAACAATTAATAGACTGGATGGAGGCGGATAAAGTTGCAGGACCACTT
CTGCGCTCGGCCCTTCCGGCTGGCTGGTTTATTGCTGATAAATCTGGAGCCGGTGAGCGTGGGTCTCGCG
GTATCATTGCAGCACTGGGGCCAGATGGTAAGCCCTCCCGTATCGTAGTTATCTACACGACGGGGAGTCA
GGCAACTATGGATGAACGAAATAGACAGATCGCTGAGATAGGTGCCTCACTGATTAAGCATTGGTAACTG
TCAGACCAAGTTTACTCATATATACTTTAGATTGATTTAAAACTTCATTTTTAATTTAAAAGGATCTAGG
TGAAGATCCTTTTTGATAATCTCATGACCAAAATCCCTTAACGTGAGTTTTCGTTCCACTGAGCGTCAGA
CCCCGTAGAAAAGATCAAAGGATCTTCTTGAGATCCTTTTTTTCTGCGCGTAATCTGCTGCTTGCAAACA
AAAAAACCACCGCTACCAGCGGTGGTTTGTTTGCCGGATCAAGAGCTACCAACTCTTTTTCCGAAGGTAA
CTGGCTTCAGCAGAGCGCAGATACCAAATACTGTTCTTCTAGTGTAGCCGTAGTTAGGCCACCACTTCAA
GAACTCTGTAGCACCGCCTACATACCTCGCTCTGCTAATCCTGTTACCAGTGGCTGCTGCCAGTGGCGAT
AAGTCGTGTCTTACCGGGTTGGACTCAAGACGATAGTTACCGGATAAGGCGCAGCGGTCGGGCTGAACGG
GGGGTTCGTGCACACAGCCCAGCTTGGAGCGAACGACCTACACCGAACTGAGATACCTACAGCGTGAGCT
ATGAGAAAGCGCCACGCTTCCCGAAGGGAGAAAGGCGGACAGGTATCCGGTAAGCGGCAGGGTCGGAACA
GGAGAGCGCACGAGGGAGCTTCCAGGGGGAAACGCCTGGTATCTTTATAGTCCTGTCGGGTTTCGCCACC
TCTGACTTGAGCGTCGATTTTTGTGATGCTCGTCAGGGGGGCGGAGCCTATGGAAAAACGCCAGCAACGC
GGCCTTTTTACGGTTCCTGGCCTTTTGCTGGCCTTTTGCTCACATGTTCTTTCCTGCGTTATCCCCTGAT
TCTGTGGATAACCGTATTACCGCCTTTGAGTGAGCTGATACCGCTCGCCGCAGCCGAACGACCGAGCGCA
GCGAGTCAGTGAGCGAGGAAGCGGAAGAGCGCCCAATACGCAAACCGCCTCTCCCCGCGCGTTGGCCGAT
TCATTAATGCAGCTGGCACGACAGGTTTCCCGACTGGAAAGCGGGCAGTGAGCGCAACGCAATTAATGTG
AGTTAGCTCACTCATTAGGCACCCCAGGCTTTACACTTTATGCTTCCGGCTCGTATGTTGTGTGGAATTG
TGAGCGGATAACAATTTCACACAGGAAACAGCTATGACCATGATTACGCCAAGCGCGCAATTAACCCTCA
CTAAAGGGAACAAAAGCTGGAGCTGCAAGCTTAATGTAGTCTTATGCAATACTCTTGTAGTCTTGCAACA
TGGTAACGATGAGTTAGCAACATGCCTTACAAGGAGAGAAAAAGCACCGTGCATGCCGATTGGTGGAAGT
AAGGTGGTACGATCGTGCCTTATTAGGAAGGCAACAGACGGGTCTGACATGGATTGGACGAACCACTGAA
TTGCCGCATTGCAGAGATATTGTATTTAAGTGCCTAGCTCGATACATAAACGGGTCTCTCTGGTTAGACC
AGATCTGAGCCTGGGAGCTCTCTGGCTAACTAGGGAACCCACTGCTTAAGCCTCAATAAAGCTTGCCTTG
AGTGCTTCAAGTAGTGTGTGCCCGTCTGTTGTGTGACTCTGGTAACTAGAGATCCCTCAGACCCTTTTAG
TCAGTGTGGAAAATCTCTAGCAGTGGCGCCCGAACAGGGACTTGAAAGCGAAAGGGAAACCAGAGGAGCT
CTCTCGACGCAGGACTCGGCTTGCTGAAGCGCGCACGGCAAGAGGCGAGGGGCGGCGACTGGTGAGTACG
CCAAAAATTTTGACTAGCGGAGGCTAGAAGGAGAGAGATGGGTGCGAGAGCGTCAGTATTAAGCGGGGGA
GAATTAGATCGCGATGGGAAAAAATTCGGTTAAGGCCAGGGGGAAAGAAAAAATATAAATTAAAACATAT
AGTATGGGCAAGCAGGGAGCTAGAACGATTCGCAGTTAATCCTGGCCTGTTAGAAACATCAGAAGGCTGT
AGACAAATACTGGGACAGCTACAACCATCCCTTCAGACAGGATCAGAAGAACTTAGATCATTATATAATA
CAGTAGCAACCCTCTATTGTGTGCATCAAAGGATAGAGATAAAAGACACCAAGGAAGCTTTAGACAAGAT
AGAGGAAGAGCAAAACAAAAGTAAGACCACCGCACAGCAAGCGGCCGCTGATCTTCAGACCTGGAGGAGG
AGATATGAGGGACAATTGGAGAAGTGAATTATATAAATATAAAGTAGTAAAAATTGAACCATTAGGAGTA
GCACCCACCAAGGCAAAGAGAAGAGTGGTGCAGAGAGAAAAAAGAGCAGTGGGAATAGGAGCTTTGTTCC
TTGGGTTCTTGGGAGCAGCAGGAAGCACTATGGGCGCAGCGTCAATGACGCTGACGGTACAGGCCAGACA
ATTATTGTCTGGTATAGTGCAGCAGCAGAACAATTTGCTGAGGGCTATTGAGGCGCAACAGCATCTGTTG
CAACTCACAGTCTGGGGCATCAAGCAGCTCCAGGCAAGAATCCTGGCTGTGGAAAGATACCTAAAGGATC
AACAGCTCCTGGGGATTTGGGGTTGCTCTGGAAAACTCATTTGCACCACTGCTGTGCCTTGGAATGCTAG
TTGGAGTAATAAATCTCTGGAACAGATTTGGAATCACACGACCTGGATGGAGTGGGACAGAGAAATTAAC
AATTACACAAGCTTAATACACTCCTTAATTGAAGAATCGCAAAACCAGCAAGAAAAGAATGAACAAGAAT
TATTGGAATTAGATAAATGGGCAAGTTTGTGGAATTGGTTTAACATAACAAATTGGCTGTGGTATATAAA
ATTATTCATAATGATAGTAGGAGGCTTGGTAGGTTTAAGAATAGTTTTTGCTGTACTTTCTATAGTGAAT
AGAGTTAGGCAGGGATATTCACCATTATCGTTTCAGACCCACCTCCCAACCCCGAGGGGACCCGACAGGC
CCGAAGGAATAGAAGAAGAAGGTGGAGAGAGAGACAGAGACAGATCCATTCGATTAGTGAACGGATCTCG
ACGGTATCGGTTTTAAAAGAAAAGGGGGGATTGGGGGGTACAGTGCAGGGGAAAGAATAGTAGACATAAT
AGCAACAGACATACAAACTAAAGAATTACAAAAACAAATTACAAAAATTCAAAATTTTATCGATAAGCTT
GGGAG
